>Addgene plasmid #125772 | pXPR_BRD003-sgWRN2 | addgene full sequence | sequence record 245577 | Addgene NGS Result
ACCGCCTCTCCCCGCGCGTTGGCCGATTCATTAATGCAGCTGGCACGACAGGTTTCCCGACTGGAAAGCG
GGCAGTGAGCGCAACGCAATTAATGTGAGTTAGCTCACTCATTAGGCACCCCAGGCTTTACACTTTATGC
TTCCGGCTCGTATGTTGTGTGGAATTGTGAGCGGATAACAATTTCACACAGGAAACAGCTATGACCATGA
TTACGCCAAGCGCGCAATTAACCCTCACTAAAGGGAACAAAAGCTGGAGCTGCAAGCTTAATGTAGTCTT
ATGCAATACTCTTGTAGTCTTGCAACATGGTAACGATGAGTTAGCAACATGCCTTACAAGGAGAGAAAAA
GCACCGTGCATGCCGATTGGTGGAAGTAAGGTGGTACGATCGTGCCTTATTAGGAAGGCAACAGACGGGT
CTGACATGGATTGGACGAACCACTGAATTGCCGCATTGCAGAGATATTGTATTTAAGTGCCTAGCTCGAT
ACATAAACGGGTCTCTCTGGTTAGACCAGATCTGAGCCTGGGAGCTCTCTGGCTAACTAGGGAACCCACT
GCTTAAGCCTCAATAAAGCTTGCCTTGAGTGCTTCAAGTAGTGTGTGCCCGTCTGTTGTGTGACTCTGGT
AACTAGAGATCCCTCAGACCCTTTTAGTCAGTGTGGAAAATCTCTAGCAGTGGCGCCCGAACAGGGACTT
GAAAGCGAAAGGGAAACCAGAGGAGCTCTCTCGACGCAGGACTCGGCTTGCTGAAGCGCGCACGGCAAGA
GGCGAGGGGCGGCGACTGGTGAGTACGCCAAAAATTTTGACTAGCGGAGGCTAGAAGGAGAGAGATGGGT
GCGAGAGCGTCAGTATTAAGCGGGGGAGAATTAGATCGCGATGGGAAAAAATTCGGTTAAGGCCAGGGGG
AAAGAAAAAATATAAATTAAAACATATAGTATGGGCAAGCAGGGAGCTAGAACGATTCGCAGTTAATCCT
GGCCTGTTAGAAACATCAGAAGGCTGTAGACAAATACTGGGACAGCTACAACCATCCCTTCAGACAGGAT
CAGAAGAACTTAGATCATTATATAATACAGTAGCAACCCTCTATTGTGTGCATCAAAGGATAGAGATAAA
AGACACCAAGGAAGCTTTAGACAAGATAGAGGAAGAGCAAAACAAAAGTAAGACCACCGCACAGCAAGCG
GCCGCTGATCTTCAGACCTGGAGGAGGAGATATGAGGGACAATTGGAGAAGTGAATTATATAAATATAAA
GTAGTAAAAATTGAACCATTAGGAGTAGCACCCACCAAGGCAAAGAGAAGAGTGGTGCAGAGAGAAAAAA
GAGCAGTGGGAATAGGAGCTTTGTTCCTTGGGTTCTTGGGAGCAGCAGGAAGCACTATGGGCGCAGCGTC
AATGACGCTGACGGTACAGGCCAGACAATTATTGTCTGGTATAGTGCAGCAGCAGAACAATTTGCTGAGG
GCTATTGAGGCGCAACAGCATCTGTTGCAACTCACAGTCTGGGGCATCAAGCAGCTCCAGGCAAGAATCC
TGGCTGTGGAAAGATACCTAAAGGATCAACAGCTCCTGGGGATTTGGGGTTGCTCTGGAAAACTCATTTG
CACCACTGCTGTGCCTTGGAATGCTAGTTGGAGTAATAAATCTCTGGAACAGATTTGGAATCACACGACC
TGGATGGAGTGGGACAGAGAAATTAACAATTACACAAGCTTAATACACTCCTTAATTGAAGAATCGCAAA
ACCAGCAAGAAAAGAATGAACAAGAATTATTGGAATTAGATAAATGGGCAAGTTTGTGGAATTGGTTTAA
CATAACAAATTGGCTGTGGTATATAAAATTATTCATAATGATAGTAGGAGGCTTGGTAGGTTTAAGAATA
GTTTTTGCTGTACTTTCTATAGTGAATAGAGTTAGGCAGGGATATTCACCATTATCGTTTCAGACCCACC
TCCCAACCCCGAGGGGACCCAGAGAGGGCCTATTTCCCATGATTCCTTCATATTTGCATATACGATACAA
GGCTGTTAGAGAGATAATTAGAATTAATTTGACTGTAAACACAAAGATATTAGTACAAAATACGTGACGT
AGAAAGTAATAATTTCTTGGGTAGTTTGCAGTTTTAAAATTATGTTTTAAAATGGACTATCATATGCTTA
CCGTAACTTGAAAGTATTTCGATTTCTTGGCTTTATATATCTTGTGGAAAGGACGAAACACCGATCCTGT
GGAACATACCATGGTTTTAGAGCTAGAAATAGCAAGTTAAAATAAGGCTAGTCCGTTATCAACTTGAAAA
AGTGGCACCGAGTCGGTGCTTTTTTAAGCTTGGCGTAACTAGATCTTGAGACAAATGGCAGTATTCATCC
ACAATTTTAAAAGAAAAGGGGGGATTGGGGGGTACAGTGCAGGGGAAAGAATAGTAGACATAATAGCAAC
AGACATACAAACTAAAGAATTACAAAAACAAATTACAAAAATTCAAAATTTTCGGGTTTATTACAGGGAC
AGCAGAGATCCACTTTGGCGCCGGCTCGAGGGGGCCCGGGTGCAAAGATGGATAAAGTTTTAAACAGAGA
GGAATCTTTGCAGCTAATGGACCTTCTAGGTCTTGAAAGGAGTGGGAATTGGCTCCGGTGCCCGTCAGTG
GGCAGAGCGCACATCGCCCACAGTCCCCGAGAAGTTGGGGGGAGGGGTCGGCAATTGATCCGGTGCCTAG
AGAAGGTGGCGCGGGGTAAACTGGGAAAGTGATGTCGTGTACTGGCTCCGCCTTTTTCCCGAGGGTGGGG
GAGAACCGTATATAAGTGCAGTAGTCGCCGTGAACGTTCTTTTTCGCAACGGGTTTGCCGCCAGAACACA
GGTAAGTGCCGTGTGTGGTTCCCGCGGGCCTGGCCTCTTTACGGGTTATGGCCCTTGCGTGCCTTGAATT
ACTTCCACCTGGCTGCAGTACGTGATTCTTGATCCCGAGCTTCGGGTTGGAAGTGGGTGGGAGAGTTCGA
GGCCTTGCGCTTAAGGAGCCCCTTCGCCTCGTGCTTGAGTTGAGGCCTGGCCTGGGCGCTGGGGCCGCCG
CGTGCGAATCTGGTGGCACCTTCGCGCCTGTCTCGCTGCTTTCGATAAGTCTCTAGCCATTTAAAATTTT
TGATGACCTGCTGCGACGCTTTTTTTCTGGCAAGATAGTCTTGTAAATGCGGGCCAAGATCTGCACACTG
GTATTTCGGTTTTTGGGGCCGCGGGCGGCGACGGGGCCCGTGCGTCCCAGCGCACATGTTCGGCGAGGCG
GGGCCTGCGAGCGCGGCCACCGAGAATCGGACGGGGGTAGTCTCAAGCTGGCCGGCCTGCTCTGGTGCCT
GGCCTCGCGCCGCCGTGTATCGCCCCGCCCTGGGCGGCAAGGCTGGCCCGGTCGGCACCAGTTGCGTGAG
CGGAAAGATGGCCGCTTCCCGGCCCTGCTGCAGGGAGCTCAAAATGGAGGACGCGGCGCTCGGGAGAGCG
GGCGGGTGAGTCACCCACACAAAGGAAAAGGGCCTTTCCGTCCTCAGCCGTCGCTTCATGTGACTCCACG
GAGTACCGGGCGCCGTCCAGGCACCTCGATTAGTTCTCGAGCTTTTGGAGTACGTCGTCTTTAGGTTGGG
GGGAGGGGTTTTATGCGATGGAGTTTCCCCACACTGAGTGGGTGGAGACTGAAGTTAGGCCAGCTTGGCA
CTTGATGTAATTCTCCTTGGAATTTGCCCTTTTTGAGTTTGGATCTTGGTTCATTCTCAAGCCTCAGACA
GTGGTTCAAAGTTTTTTTCTTCCATTTCAGGTGTCGTGACGTACGGCCACCATGACCGAGTACAAGCCCA
CGGTGCGCCTCGCCACCCGCGACGACGTCCCCAGGGCCGTACGCACCCTCGCCGCCGCGTTCGCCGACTA
CCCCGCCACGCGCCACACCGTCGATCCGGACCGCCACATCGAGCGGGTCACCGAGCTGCAAGAACTCTTC
CTCACGCGCGTCGGGCTCGACATCGGCAAGGTGTGGGTCGCGGACGACGGCGCCGCCGTGGCGGTCTGGA
CCACGCCGGAGAGCGTCGAAGCGGGGGCGGTGTTCGCCGAGATCGGCCCGCGCATGGCCGAGTTGAGCGG
TTCCCGGCTGGCCGCGCAGCAACAGATGGAAGGCCTCCTGGCGCCGCACCGGCCCAAGGAGCCCGCGTGG
TTCCTGGCCACCGTCGGAGTCTCGCCCGACCACCAGGGCAAGGGTCTGGGCAGCGCCGTCGTGCTCCCCG
GAGTGGAGGCGGCCGAGCGCGCCGGGGTGCCCGCCTTCCTGGAGACCTCCGCGCCCCGCAACCTCCCCTT
CTACGAGCGGCTCGGCTTCACCGTCACCGCCGACGTCGAGGTGCCCGAAGGACCGCGCACCTGGTGCATG
ACCCGCAAGCCCGGTGCCTGAACGCGTTAAGTCGACAATCAACCTCTGGATTACAAAATTTGTGAAAGAT
TGACTGGTATTCTTAACTATGTTGCTCCTTTTACGCTATGTGGATACGCTGCTTTAATGCCTTTGTATCA
TGCTATTGCTTCCCGTATGGCTTTCATTTTCTCCTCCTTGTATAAATCCTGGTTGCTGTCTCTTTATGAG
GAGTTGTGGCCCGTTGTCAGGCAACGTGGCGTGGTGTGCACTGTGTTTGCTGACGCAACCCCCACTGGTT
GGGGCATTGCCACCACCTGTCAGCTCCTTTCCGGGACTTTCGCTTTCCCCCTCCCTATTGCCACGGCGGA
ACTCATCGCCGCCTGCCTTGCCCGCTGCTGGACAGGGGCTCGGCTGTTGGGCACTGACAATTCCGTGGTG
TTGTCGGGGAAATCATCGTCCTTTCCTTGGCTGCTCGCCTGTGTTGCCACCTGGATTCTGCGCGGGACGT
CCTTCTGCTACGTCCCTTCGGCCCTCAATCCAGCGGACCTTCCTTCCCGCGGCCTGCTGCCGGCTCTGCG
GCCTCTTCCGCGTCTTCGCCTTCGCCCTCAGACGAGTCGGATCTCCCTTTGGGCCGCCTCCCCGCGTCGA
CTTTAAGACCAATGACTTACAAGGCAGCTGTAGATCTTAGCCACTTTTTAAAAGAAAAGGGGGGACTGGA
AGGGCTAATTCACTCCCAACGAAGACAAGATCTGCTTTTTGCTTGTACTGGGTCTCTCTGGTTAGACCAG
ATCTGAGCCTGGGAGCTCTCTGGCTAACTAGGGAACCCACTGCTTAAGCCTCAATAAAGCTTGCCTTGAG
TGCTTCAAGTAGTGTGTGCCCGTCTGTTGTGTGACTCTGGTAACTAGAGATCCCTCAGACCCTTTTAGTC
AGTGTGGAAAATCTCTAGCAGTACGTATAGTAGTTCATGTCATCTTATTATTCAGTATTTATAACTTGCA
AAGAAATGAATATCAGAGAGTGAGAGGAACTTGTTTATTGCAGCTTATAATGGTTACAAATAAAGCAATA
GCATCACAAATTTCACAAATAAAGCATTTTTTTCACTGCATTCTAGTTGTGGTTTGTCCAAACTCATCAA
TGTATCTTATCATGTCTGGCTCTAGCTATCCCGCCCCTAACTCCGCCCATCCCGCCCCTAACTCCGCCCA
GTTCCGCCCATTCTCCGCCCCATGGCTGACTAATTTTTTTTATTTATGCAGAGGCCGAGGCCGCCTCGGC
CTCTGAGCTATTCCAGAAGTAGTGAGGAGGCTTTTTTGGAGGCCTAGGGACGTACCCAATTCGCCCTATA
GTGAGTCGTATTACGCGCGCTCACTGGCCGTCGTTTTACAACGTCGTGACTGGGAAAACCCTGGCGTTAC
CCAACTTAATCGCCTTGCAGCACATCCCCCTTTCGCCAGCTGGCGTAATAGCGAAGAGGCCCGCACCGAT
CGCCCTTCCCAACAGTTGCGCAGCCTGAATGGCGAATGGG
[124 nt withheld, positions 5921-6044]
C
[91 nt withheld, positions 6046-6136]
A
[49 nt withheld, positions 6138-6186]
CCTTTGACGTTGGAGTCCACGTTCTTT
[37 nt withheld, positions 6214-6250]
ACCCTATCTCGGTCTATTCTTTTGATTTATAAGGGATTTTGCCGATTTCGGCCTATTGGTTAAAAAATGA
GCTGATTTAACAAAAATTTAACGCGAATTTTAACAAAATATTAACGCTTACAATTTAGGTGGCACTTTTC
GGGGAAATGTGCGCGGAACCCCTATTTGTTTATTTTTCTAAATACATTCAAATATGTATCCGCTCATGAG
ACAATAACCCTGATAAATGCTTCAATAATATTGAAAAAGGAAGAGTATGAGTATTCAACATTTCCGTGTC
GCCCTTATTCCCTTTTTTGCGGCATTTTGCCTTCCTGTTTTTGCTCACCCAGAAACGCTGGTGAAAGTAA
AAGATGCTGAAGATCAGTTGGGTGCACGAGTGGGTTACATCGAACTGGATCTCAACAGCGGTAAGATCCT
TGAGAGTTTTCGCCCCGAAGAACGTTTTCCAATGATGAGCACTTTTAAAGTTCTGCTATGTGGCGCGGTA
TTATCCCGTATTGACGCCGGGCAAGAGCAACTCGGTCGCCGCATACACTATTCTCAGAATGACTTGGTTG
AGTACTCACCAGTCACAGAAAAGCATCTTACGGATGGCATGACAGTAAGAGAATTATGCAGTGCTGCCAT
AACCATGAGTGATAACACTGCGGCCAACTTACTTCTGACAACGATCGGAGGACCGAAGGAGCTAACCGCT
TTTTTGCACAACATGGGGGATCATGTAACTCGCCTTGATCGTTGGGAACCGGAGCTGAATGAAGCCATAC
CAAACGACGAGCGTGACACCACGATGCCTGTAGCAATGGCAACAACGTTGCGCAAACTATTAACTGGCGA
ACTACTTACTCTAGCTTCCCGGCAACAATTAATAGACTGGATGGAGGCGGATAAAGTTGCAGGACCACTT
CTGCGCTCGGCCCTTCCGGCTGGCTGGTTTATTGCTGATAAATCTGGAGCCGGTGAGCGTGGGTCTCGCG
GTATCATTGCAGCACTGGGGCCAGATGGTAAGCCCTCCCGTATCGTAGTTATCTACACGACGGGGAGTCA
GGCAACTATGGATGAACGAAATAGACAGATCGCTGAGATAGGTGCCTCACTGATTAAGCATTGGTAACTG
TCAGACCAAGTTTACTCATATATACTTTAGATTGATTTAAAACTTCATTTTTAATTTAAAAGGATCTAGG
TGAAGATCCTTTTTGATAATCTCATGACCAAAATCCCTTAACGTGAGTTTTCGTTCCACTGAGCGTCAGA
CCCCGTAGAAAAGATCAAAGGATCTTCTTGAGATCCTTTTTTTCTGCGCGTAATCTGCTGCTTGCAAACA
AAAAAACCACCGCTACCAGCGGTGGTTTGTTTGCCGGATCAAGAGCTACCAACTCTTTTTCCGAAGGTAA
CTGGCTTCAGCAGAGCGCAGATACCAAATACTGTTCTTCTAGTGTAGCCGTAGTTAGGCCACCACTTCAA
GAACTCTGTAGCACCGCCTACATACCTCGCTCTGCTAATCCTGTTACCAGTGGCTGCTGCCAGTGGCGAT
AAGTCGTGTCTTACCGGGTTGGACTCAAGACGATAGTTACCGGATAAGGCGCAGCGGTCGGGCTGAACGG
GGGGTTCGTGCACACAGCCCAGCTTGGAGCGAACGACCTACACCGAACTGAGATACCTACAGCGTGAGCT
ATGAGAAAGCGCCACGCTTCCCGAAGGGAGAAAGGCGGACAGGTATCCGGTAAGCGGCAGGGTCGGAACA
GGAGAGCGCACGAGGGAGCTTCCAGGGGGAAACGCCTGGTATCTTTATAGTCCTGTCGGGTTTCGCCACC
TCTGACTTGAGCGTCGATTTTTGTGATGCTCGTCAGGGGGGCGGAGCCTATGGAAAAACGCCAGCAACGC
GGCCTTTTTACGGTTCCTGGCCTTTTGCTGGCCTTTTGCTCACATGTTCTTTCCTGCGTTATCCCCTGAT
TCTGTGGATAACCGTATTACCGCCTTTGAGTGAGCTGATACCGCTCGCCGCAGCCGAACGACCGAGCGCA
GCGAGTCAGTGAGCGAGGAAGCGGAAGAGCGCCCAATACGCAA
Features (pLannotate 1.2.2; 29 found; start..end, strand, type, name):
     91..112     +  protein_bind   CAP binding site: CAP binding activates transcription in the presence of cAMP. E. coli catabolite activator protein
    127..157     +  promoter       lac promoter: promoter for the E. coli lac operon
    165..181     +  protein_bind   lac operator: The lac repressor binds to the lac operator to inhibit transcription in E. coli. This inhibition can be relieved by adding lactose or isopropyl-β-D-thiogalactopyranoside (IPTG). lac repressor encoded by lacI
    226..244     +  promoter       T3 promoter: promoter for bacteriophage T3 RNA polymerase
    272..498     +  promoter       RSV promoter: Rous sarcoma virus enhancer/promoter
    499..679     +  LTR            5' LTR (truncated): truncated 5' long terminal repeat (LTR) from HIV-1
    726..851     +  misc_feature   HIV-1 Ψ: packaging signal of human immunodeficiency virus type 1
    835..1198    +  CDS            HIV-1 gag (fragment): gag protein from human immunodeficiency virus 1; gag
   1344..1577    +  misc_feature   RRE: The Rev response element (RRE) of HIV-1 allows for Rev-dependent mRNA export from the nucleus to the cytoplasm.
   1954..1980    +  CDS            Rev (fragment): human immunodeficiency virus 1 (HIV-1) Rev protein; rev; enhances nuclear export of unspliced and incompletely spliced viral mRNAs
   1984..2224    +  promoter       U6 promoter: RNA polymerase III promoter for human U6 snRNA
   2254..2329    +  misc_RNA       gRNA scaffold: guide RNA scaffold for the Streptococcus pyogenes CRISPR/Cas9 system
   2385..2502    +  misc_feature   cPPT/CTS: central polypurine tract and central termination sequence of HIV-1
   2568..2634    +  CDS            small t antigen (fragment): SV40 (simian virus 40) small t antigen
   2660..2871    +  promoter       EF-1α core promoter: core promoter for human elongation factor EF-1α
   2872..3810    +  intron         EF-1α intron A: intron upstream of the start codon of human EF-1α
   3832..4431    +  CDS            PuroR (fragment): puromycin N-acetyltransferase; pac from Streptomyces; confers resistance to puromycin
   4447..5035    +  misc_feature   WPRE: woodchuck hepatitis virus posttranscriptional regulatory element
   5086..5105    +  misc_feature   cPPT/CTS (fragment): central polypurine tract and central termination sequence of HIV-1
   5107..5340    +  LTR            3' LTR (ΔU3): self-inactivating 3' long terminal repeat (LTR) from HIV-1
   5418..5539    +  polyA_signal   SV40 poly(A) signal: SV40 polyadenylation signal
   5579..5714    +  rep_origin     SV40 ori: SV40 origin of replication
   5735..5753    -  promoter       T7 promoter: promoter for bacteriophage T7 RNA polymerase
   5761..5916    +  CDS            lacZα (fragment): LacZα fragment of β-galactosidase; lacZ fragment
   5921..6349    +  rep_origin     f1 ori (sequence partly withheld): f1 bacteriophage origin of replication; arrow indicates direction of (+) strand synthesis
   6402..6506    +  promoter       AmpR promoter: bla
   6507..7367    +  CDS            AmpR: β-lactamase; bla; confers resistance to ampicillin, carbenicillin, and related antibiotics
   7538..8126    +  rep_origin     ori: high-copy-number ColE1/pMB1/pBR322/pUC origin of replication
   8309..78      +  CDS            lacI (fragment) (across the origin): lac repressor; lacI; The lac repressor binds to the lac operator to inhibit transcription in E. coli. This inhibition can be relieved by adding lactose or isopropyl-β-D-thiogalactopyranoside (IPTG).
