[The description below was written by a language model from this plasmid's Addgene catalogue record and pLannotate feature annotations shown in this document.]
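Description:
pXPR_BRD003-sgWRN2 is a lentiviral CRISPR guide-expression plasmid built on the pXPR_BRD003 backbone and carrying a single guide RNA against human WRN, the RecQ-family helicase gene. The catalogue lists the vector type only as CRISPR, but the feature table shows a third-generation, self-inactivating HIV-1 transfer vector. An RSV promoter drives a truncated 5' LTR, followed by the Ψ packaging signal with a gag fragment, the Rev response element, a cPPT/CTS, WPRE and a ΔU3 3' LTR. An SV40 poly(A) signal and SV40 origin lie downstream of the 3' LTR. In bacteria the plasmid replicates from a high-copy ColE1/pUC-type origin and is selected through AmpR (ampicillin). An f1 origin and remnants of lac, T3 and T7 elements are also present in the backbone.

The payload has two expression units between the LTRs. A human U6 RNA polymerase III promoter transcribes the WRN-targeting spacer, which was cloned between BsmBI sites that were destroyed in the process. The spacer is fused to the Streptococcus pyogenes Cas9 guide RNA scaffold, giving constitutive sgRNA expression. Downstream, the EF-1α core promoter with its intron A drives puromycin N-acetyltransferase, so transduced mammalian cells can be selected with puromycin. WPRE enhances expression of this transcript.

No Cas9 coding sequence is annotated, so the nuclease must be supplied separately, for example by using cells that already express Cas9. The construct is intended for knocking out WRN in human cells. The associated publication concerns WRN as a synthetic lethal dependency in microsatellite-unstable cancers.
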