Addgene plasmid #125772: pXPR_BRD003-sgWRN2
Purpose: constitutive expression of a guide RNA targeting human WRN
Depositing lab: Francisca Vazquez. Publication: WRN helicase is a synthetic lethal target in microsatellite unstable cancers. Chan EM, Shibue T, McFarland JM, Gaeta B, Ghandi M, Dumont N, Gonzalez A, McPartlan JS, Li T, Zhang Y, Bin Liu J, Lazaro JB, Gu P, Piett CG, Apffel A, Ali SO, Deasy R, Keskula P, Ng RWS, Roberts EA, Reznichenko E, Leung L, Alimova M, Schenone M, Islam M, Maruvka YE, Liu Y, Roper J, Raghavan S, Giannakis M, Tseng YY, Nagel ZD, D'Andrea A, Root DE, Boehm JS, Getz G, Chang S, Golub TR, Tsherniak A, Vazquez F, Bass AJ. Nature. 2019 Apr 10. pii: 10.1038/s41586-019-1102-x. doi: 10.1038/s41586-019-1102-x. PubMed 30971823.
Backbone
  Vector backbone: pXPR_BRD003
  Backbone size w/o insert (bp): 8318
  Vector type: CRISPR
  Selectable markers: Puromycin
Growth in bacteria
  Bacterial resistance: Ampicillin, 100 μg/mL
  Growth temperature: 30°C
  Growth strain: NEB Stable
  Copy number: High Copy
Gene/Insert
  Gene/Insert name: sgWRN2
  gRNA/shRNA sequence: ATCCTGTGGAACATACCATG
  Species: H. sapiens (human)
  Insert size (bp): 25
  Entrez Gene: WRN (a.k.a. RECQ3, RECQL2, RECQL3)
  Cloning method: Restriction Enzyme; 5′ cloning site BsmBI (destroyed during cloning); 3′ cloning site BsmBI (destroyed during cloning)
Terms and licenses: Academic/Nonprofit Terms; Industry Terms: Not Available to Industry
Depositor comments: Please visit https://www.biorxiv.org/content/10.1101/502070v1 for BioRxiv preprint.
How to cite: pXPR_BRD003-sgWRN2 was a gift from Francisca Vazquez (Addgene plasmid # 125772 ; http://n2t.net/addgene:125772 ; RRID:Addgene_125772)
